Addgene plasmid #133927: pCMV-EB3mCherry_cmv-LifeActGFP
Purpose: Live dual labeling of the actin network and polymerizing microtubules for dynamic analysis of the cytoskeleton
Depositing lab: Frank Bradke & Sebastián Dupraz. Publication: RhoA Controls Axon Extension Independent of Specification in the Developing Brain. Dupraz S, Hilton BJ, Husch A, Santos TE, Coles CH, Stern S, Brakebusch C, Bradke F. Curr Biol. 2019 Nov 18;29(22):3874-3886.e9. doi: 10.1016/j.cub.2019.09.040. Epub 2019 Oct 31. PubMed 31679934.
Backbone
  Vector backbone: pCAGEN
  Vector type: Mammalian Expression
Growth in bacteria
  Bacterial resistance: Ampicillin, 100 μg/mL
  Growth temperature: 37°C
  Growth strain: DH5alpha
  Copy number: High Copy
Gene/Insert
  Gene/Insert name: EB3-mCherry and Lifeact-GFP
  Species: H. sapiens (human)
  Entrez Gene: MAPRE3 (a.k.a. EB3, EBF3, EBF3-S, RP3)
  Cloning method: Ligation Independent Cloning
Terms and licenses: Academic/Nonprofit Terms; Industry Terms: Not Available to Industry
How to cite: pCMV-EB3mCherry_cmv-LifeActGFP was a gift from Frank Bradke & Sebastián Dupraz (Addgene plasmid # 133927 ; http://n2t.net/addgene:133927 ; RRID:Addgene_133927)
