[The description below was written by a language model from this plasmid's Addgene catalogue record and pLannotate feature annotations shown in this document.]
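Description:
pCMV-EB3mCherry_cmv-LifeActGFP is a mammalian expression plasmid of about 7.1 kb, built on the pCAGEN backbone, that carries two independent fluorescent cytoskeletal reporters on a single molecule. It is maintained in E. coli through a high-copy ColE1/pUC-type origin and selected with ampicillin via the β-lactamase gene. The annotated backbone also contains an SV40 origin of replication with a fragment of the SV40 promoter, residual lac promoter/operator sequences, and a partial M13 origin. No mammalian selection marker is annotated, which is consistent with use by transient transfection.

The first cassette uses the CMV immediate-early enhancer and promoter (the enhancer spans the end of the circular map and joins the promoter at its start) to drive human MAPRE3 (EB3), a plus-end tracking protein that binds growing microtubule tips. EB3 is followed closely by mCherry, apparently as a C-terminal fusion, and the unit ends with an SV40 polyadenylation signal. The second cassette has its own CMV enhancer/promoter driving Lifeact, the 17-residue F-actin-binding peptide from yeast Abp140, followed closely by EGFP and terminated by a rabbit β-globin poly(A) signal. Although the backbone is named pCAGEN, the annotated promoters are CMV rather than CAG, in line with the plasmid name.

Because both reporters are delivered together, every transfected cell should show red comets at polymerizing microtubule ends and green filamentous actin. This allows simultaneous live imaging of the dynamics of both networks. According to the associated publication title, the construct comes from work on axon extension in the developing brain.
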