Features (pLannotate 1.2.2; 26 found; start..end, strand, type, name):
      1..204     +  promoter       CMV promoter: human cytomegalovirus (CMV) immediate early promoter
    227..280     +  misc_feature   MCS (fragment): multiple cloning site
    288..1130    +  CDS            MAPRE3: MARE3_HUMAN - Experimental evidence at protein level: Swiss-Prot protein existence level 1. Plus-end tracking protein (+TIP) that binds to the plus-end of microtubules and regulates the dynamics of the microtubule cytoskeleton. Promotes microtubule growth. May be involved in spindle function by stabilizing microtubules and anchoring them at centrosomes. Also acts as a regulator of minus-end microtubule organization: interacts with the complex formed by AKAP9 and PDE4DIP, leading to recruit CAMSAP2 to the Golgi apparatus, thereby tethering non- centrosomal minus-end microtubules to the Golgi, a
   1146..1853    +  CDS            mCherry: mCherry is a basic (constitutively fluorescent) red fluorescent protein published in 2004, derived from Discosoma sp.. It is reported to be a very rapidly-maturing monomer with low acid sensitivity.
   1873..1956    +  CDS            large T antigen (fragment): large T antigen from SV40 (simian virus 40)
   1979..2100    +  polyA_signal   SV40 poly(A) signal: SV40 polyadenylation signal
   2107..2267    -  rep_origin     M13 ori (fragment): M13 bacteriophage origin of replication; arrow indicates direction of (+) strand synthesis
   2319..2622    +  enhancer       CMV enhancer: human cytomegalovirus immediate early enhancer
   2623..2826    +  promoter       CMV promoter: human cytomegalovirus (CMV) immediate early promoter
   2849..2892    +  misc_feature   MCS (fragment): multiple cloning site
   2893..2943    +  CDS            Lifeact: peptide that binds filamentous actin (Riedl et al., 2008) first 17 amino acids of budding yeast Abp140
   2965..3684    +  CDS            EGFP: the original enhanced GFP (Yang et al., 1996) mammalian codon-optimized
   3779..3834    +  polyA_signal   β-globin poly(A) signal: rabbit β-globin polyadenylation signal (Gil and Proudfoot, 1987)
   4219..4235    -  protein_bind   lac operator: The lac repressor binds to the lac operator to inhibit transcription in E. coli. This inhibition can be relieved by adding lactose or isopropyl-β-D-thiogalactopyranoside (IPTG). lac repressor encoded by lacI
   4243..4273    -  promoter       lac promoter: promoter for the E. coli lac operon
   4288..4309    -  protein_bind   CAP binding site: CAP binding activates transcription in the presence of cAMP. E. coli catabolite activator protein
   4322..4361    -  CDS            lacI (fragment): lac repressor; lacI; The lac repressor binds to the lac operator to inhibit transcription in E. coli. This inhibition can be relieved by adding lactose or isopropyl-β-D-thiogalactopyranoside (IPTG).
   4368..4390    +  promoter       SV40 promoter (fragment): SV40 enhancer and early promoter
   4414..4549    +  rep_origin     SV40 ori: SV40 origin of replication
   4569..4703    +  polyA_signal   SV40 poly(A) signal: SV40 polyadenylation signal
   4705..4759    -  CDS            lacI (fragment): lac repressor; lacI; The lac repressor binds to the lac operator to inhibit transcription in E. coli. This inhibition can be relieved by adding lactose or isopropyl-β-D-thiogalactopyranoside (IPTG).
   4942..5530    -  rep_origin     ori: high-copy-number ColE1/pMB1/pBR322/pUC origin of replication
   5701..6561    -  CDS            AmpR: β-lactamase; bla; confers resistance to ampicillin, carbenicillin, and related antibiotics
   6562..6666    -  promoter       AmpR promoter: bla
   6697..6716    +  enhancer       CMV enhancer (fragment): human cytomegalovirus immediate early enhancer
   6766..7069    +  enhancer       CMV enhancer: human cytomegalovirus immediate early enhancer
>Addgene plasmid #133927 | pCMV-EB3mCherry_cmv-LifeActGFP | addgene full sequence | sequence record 263527 | Addgene NGS Result
GTGATGCGGTTTTGGCAGTACATCAATGGGCGTGGATAGCGGTTTGACTCACGGGGATTTCCAAGTCTCC
ACCCCATTGACGTCAATGGGAGTTTGTTTTGGCACCAAAATCAACGGGACTTTCCAAAATGTCGTAACAA
CTCCGCCCCATTGACGCAAATGGGCGGTAGGCGTGTACGGTGGGAGGTCTATATAAGCAGAGCTGGTTTA
GTGAACCGTCAGATCCGCTAGCGCTACCGGACTCAGATCTCGAGCTCAAGCTTCGAATTCTGCAGTCGAC
TGCCACCATGGCCGTCAATGTGTACTCCACATCTGTGACCAGTGAAAATCTGAGTCGCCATGATATGCTT
GCATGGGTCAACGACTCCCTGCACCTCAACTATACCAAGATAGAACAGCTTTGTTCAGGGGCAGCCTACT
GCCAGTTCATGGACATGCTCTTCCCCGGCTGTGTGCACTTGAGGAAAGTGAAGTTCCAGGCCAAACTAGA
GCATGAATACATCCACAACTTCAAGGTGCTGCAAGCAGCTTTCAAGAAGATGGGTGTTGACAAAATCATT
CCTGTAGAGAAATTAGTGAAAGGAAAATTCCAAGATAATTTTGAGTTTATTCAGTGGTTTAAGAAATTCT
TTGACGCAAACTATGATGGAAAGGATTACAACCCTCTGCTGGCGCGGCAGGGCCAGGACGTAGCGCCACC
TCCTAACCCAGGTGATCAGATCTTCAACAAATCCAAGAAACTCATTGGCACAGCAGTTCCACAGAGGACG
TCCCCCACAGGCCCAAAAAACATGCAGACCTCTGGCCGGCTGAGCAATGTGGCCCCCCCCTGCATTCTCC
GGAAGAATCCTCCATCAGCCCGAAATGGCGGCCATGAGACTGATGCCCAAATTCTTGAACTCAACCAACA
GCTGGTGGACTTGAAGCTGACAGTGGATGGGCTGGAGAAGGAACGTGACTTCTACTTCAGCAAACTTCGT
GACATCGAGCTCATCTGCCAGGAGCATGAAAGTGAAAACAGCCCTGTTATCTCAGGCATCATTGGCATCC
TCTATGCCACAGAGGAAGGATTCGCACCCCCTGAGGACGATGAGATTGAAGAGCATCAACAAGAAGACCA
GGACGAGTACCTGGATCCCGCCACCATGGTGAGCAAGGGCGAGGAGGATAACATGGCCATCATCAAGGAG
TTCATGCGCTTCAAGGTGCACATGGAGGGCTCCGTGAACGGCCACGAGTTCGAGATCGAGGGCGAGGGCG
AGGGCCGCCCCTACGAGGGCACCCAGACCGCCAAGCTGAAGGTGACCAAGGGTGGCCCCCTGCCCTTCGC
CTGGGACATCCTGTCCCCTCAGTTCATGTACGGCTCCAAGGCCTACGTGAAGCACCCCGCCGACATCCCC
GACTACTTGAAGCTGTCCTTCCCCGAGGGCTTCAAGTGGGAGCGCGTGATGAACTTCGAGGACGGCGGCG
TGGTGACCGTGACCCAGGACTCCTCCCTGCAGGACGGCGAGTTCATCTACAAGGTGAAGCTGCGCGGCAC
CAACTTCCCCTCCGACGGCCCCGTAATGCAGAAGAAGACCATGGGCTGGGAGGCCTCCTCCGAGCGGATG
TACCCCGAGGACGGCGCCCTGAAGGGCGAGATCAAGCAGAGGCTGAAGCTGAAGGACGGCGGCCACTACG
ACGCTGAGGTCAAGACCACCTACAAGGCCAAGAAGCCCGTGCAGCTGCCCGGCGCCTACAACGTCAACAT
CAAGTTGGACATCACCTCCCACAACGAGGACTACACCATCGTGGAACAGTACGAACGCGCCGAGGGCCGC
CACTCCACCGGCGGCATGGACGAGCTGTACAAGTAAAGCGGCCGCGACTCTAGATCATAATCAGCCATAC
CACATTTGTAGAGGTTTTACTTGCTTTAAAAAACCTCCCACACCTCCCCCTGAACCTGAAACATAAAATG
AATGCAATTGTTGTTGTTAACTTGTTTATTGCAGCTTATAATGGTTACAAATAAAGCAATAGCATCACAA
ATTTCACAAATAAAGCATTTTTTTCACTGCATTCTAGTTGTGGTTTGTCCAAACTCATCAATGTATCTTA
AGGCGTAAATTGTAAGCGTTAATATTTTGTTAAAATTCGCGTTAAATTTTTGTTAAATCAGCTCATTTTT
TAACCAATAGGCCGAAATCGGCAAAATCCCTTATAAATCAAAAGAATAGACCGAGATAGGGTTGAGTGTT
GTTCCAGTTTGGAACAAGAGTCCACTAGTAGTAATCAATTACGGGGTCATTAGTTCATAGCCCATATATG
GAGTTCCGCGTTACATAACTTACGGTAAATGGCCCGCCTGGCTGACCGCCCAACGACCCCCGCCCATTGA
CGTCAATAATGACGTATGTTCCCATAGTAACGCCAATAGGGACTTTCCATTGACGTCAATGGGTGGAGTA
TTTACGGTAAACTGCCCACTTGGCAGTACATCAAGTGTATCATATGCCAAGTACGCCCCCTATTGACGTC
AATGACGGTAAATGGCCCGCCTGGCATTATGCCCAGTACATGACCTTATGGGACTTTCCTACTTGGCAGT
ACATCTACGTATTAGTCATCGCTATTACCATGGTGATGCGGTTTTGGCAGTACATCAATGGGCGTGGATA
GCGGTTTGACTCACGGGGATTTCCAAGTCTCCACCCCATTGACGTCAATGGGAGTTTGTTTTGGCACCAA
AATCAACGGGACTTTCCAAAATGTCGTAACAACTCCGCCCCATTGACGCAAATGGGCGGTAGGCGTGTAC
GGTGGGAGGTCTATATAAGCAGAGCTGGTTTAGTGAACCGTCAGATCCGCTAGCGCTACCGGACTCAGAT
CTCGAGCTCAAGCTTCGAATTCATGGGTGTCGCAGATTTGATCAAGAAATTCGAAAGCATCTCAAAGGAA
GAAGGGGATCCACCGGTCGCCACCATGGTGAGCAAGGGCGAGGAGCTGTTCACCGGGGTGGTGCCCATCC
TGGTCGAGCTGGACGGCGACGTAAACGGCCACAAGTTCAGCGTGTCCGGCGAGGGCGAGGGCGATGCCAC
CTACGGCAAGCTGACCCTGAAGTTCATCTGCACCACCGGCAAGCTGCCCGTGCCCTGGCCCACCCTCGTG
ACCACCCTGACCTACGGCGTGCAGTGCTTCAGCCGCTACCCCGACCACATGAAGCAGCACGACTTCTTCA
AGTCCGCCATGCCCGAAGGCTACGTCCAGGAGCGCACCATCTTCTTCAAGGACGACGGCAACTACAAGAC
CCGCGCCGAGGTGAAGTTCGAGGGCGACACCCTGGTGAACCGCATCGAGCTGAAGGGCATCGACTTCAAG
GAGGACGGCAACATCCTGGGGCACAAGCTGGAGTACAACTACAACAGCCACAACGTCTATATCATGGCCG
ACAAGCAGAAGAACGGCATCAAGGTGAACTTCAAGATCCGCCACAACATCGAGGACGGCAGCGTGCAGCT
CGCCGACCACTACCAGCAGAACACCCCCATCGGCGACGGCCCCGTGCTGCTGCCCGACAACCACTACCTG
AGCACCCAGTCCGCCCTGAGCAAAGACCCCAACGAGAAGCGCGATCACATGGTCCTGCTGGAGTTCGTGA
CCGCCGCCGGGATCACTCTCGGCATGGACGAGCTGTACAAGTAAAGCGGCCTGGCTCACAAATACCACTG
AGATCTTTTTCCCTCTGCCAAAAATTATGGGGACATCATGAAGCCCCTTGAGCATCTGACTTCTGGCTAA
TAAAGGAAATTTATTTTCATTGCAATAGTGTGTTGGAATTTTTTGTGTCTCTCACTCGGAAGGACATATG
GGAGGGCAAATCATTTAAAACATCAGAATGAGTATTTGGTTTAGAGTTTGGCAACATATGCCCATATGCT
GGCTGCCATGAACAAAGGTTGGCTATAAAGAGGTCATCAGTATATGAAACAGCCCCCTGCTGTCCATTCC
TTATTCCATAGAAAAGCCTTGACTTGAGGTTAGATTTTTTTTATATTTTGTTTTGTGTTATTTTTTTCTT
TAACATCCCTAAAATTTTCCTTACATGTTTTACTAGCCAGATTTTTCCTCCTCTCCTGACTACTCCCAGT
CATAGCTGTCCCTCTTCTCTTATGGAGATCCCTCGACCTGCAGCCCAAGCTTGGCGTAATCATGGTCATA
GCTGTTTCCTGTGTGAAATTGTTATCCGCTCACAATTCCACACAACATACGAGCCGGAAGCATAAAGTGT
AAAGCCTGGGGTGCCTAATGAGTGAGCTAACTCACATTAATTGCGTTGCGCTCACTGCCCGCTTTCCAGT
CGGGAAACCTGTCGTGCCAGCGGATCCGCATCTCAATTAGTCAGCAACCATAGTCCCGCCCCTAACTCCG
CCCATCCCGCCCCTAACTCCGCCCAGTTCCGCCCATTCTCCGCCCCATGGCTGACTAATTTTTTTTATTT
ATGCAGAGGCCGAGGCCGCCTCGGCCTCTGAGCTATTCCAGAAGTAGTGAGGAGGCTTTTTTGGAGGCCT
AGGCTTTTGCAAAAAGCTAACTTGTTTATTGCAGCTTATAATGGTTACAAATAAAGCAATAGCATCACAA
ATTTCACAAATAAAGCATTTTTTTCACTGCATTCTAGTTGTGGTTTGTCCAAACTCATCAATGTATCTTA
TCATGTCTGGATCCGCTGCATTAATGAATCGGCCAACGCGCGGGGAGAGGCGGTTTGCGTATTGGGCGCT
CTTCCGCTTCCTCGCTCACTGACTCGCTGCGCTCGGTCGTTCGGCTGCGGCGAGCGGTATCAGCTCACTC
AAAGGCGGTAATACGGTTATCCACAGAATCAGGGGATAACGCAGGAAAGAACATGTGAGCAAAAGGCCAG
CAAAAGGCCAGGAACCGTAAAAAGGCCGCGTTGCTGGCGTTTTTCCATAGGCTCCGCCCCCCTGACGAGC
ATCACAAAAATCGACGCTCAAGTCAGAGGTGGCGAAACCCGACAGGACTATAAAGATACCAGGCGTTTCC
CCCTGGAAGCTCCCTCGTGCGCTCTCCTGTTCCGACCCTGCCGCTTACCGGATACCTGTCCGCCTTTCTC
CCTTCGGGAAGCGTGGCGCTTTCTCATAGCTCACGCTGTAGGTATCTCAGTTCGGTGTAGGTCGTTCGCT
CCAAGCTGGGCTGTGTGCACGAACCCCCCGTTCAGCCCGACCGCTGCGCCTTATCCGGTAACTATCGTCT
TGAGTCCAACCCGGTAAGACACGACTTATCGCCACTGGCAGCAGCCACTGGTAACAGGATTAGCAGAGCG
AGGTATGTAGGCGGTGCTACAGAGTTCTTGAAGTGGTGGCCTAACTACGGCTACACTAGAAGAACAGTAT
TTGGTATCTGCGCTCTGCTGAAGCCAGTTACCTTCGGAAAAAGAGTTGGTAGCTCTTGATCCGGCAAACA
AACCACCGCTGGTAGCGGTGGTTTTTTTGTTTGCAAGCAGCAGATTACGCGCAGAAAAAAAGGATCTCAA
GAAGATCCTTTGATCTTTTCTACGGGGTCTGACGCTCAGTGGAACGAAAACTCACGTTAAGGGATTTTGG
TCATGAGATTATCAAAAAGGATCTTCACCTAGATCCTTTTAAATTAAAAATGAAGTTTTAAATCAATCTA
AAGTATATATGAGTAAACTTGGTCTGACAGTTACCAATGCTTAATCAGTGAGGCACCTATCTCAGCGATC
TGTCTATTTCGTTCATCCATAGTTGCCTGACTCCCCGTCGTGTAGATAACTACGATACGGGAGGGCTTAC
CATCTGGCCCCAGTGCTGCAATGATACCGCGAGACCCACGCTCACCGGCTCCAGATTTATCAGCAATAAA
CCAGCCAGCCGGAAGGGCCGAGCGCAGAAGTGGTCCTGCAACTTTATCCGCCTCCATCCAGTCTATTAAT
TGTTGCCGGGAAGCTAGAGTAAGTAGTTCGCCAGTTAATAGTTTGCGCAACGTTGTTGCCATTGCTACAG
GCATCGTGGTGTCACGCTCGTCGTTTGGTATGGCTTCATTCAGCTCCGGTTCCCAACGATCAAGGCGAGT
TACATGATCCCCCATGTTGTGCAAAAAAGCGGTTAGCTCCTTCGGTCCTCCGATCGTTGTCAGAAGTAAG
TTGGCCGCAGTGTTATCACTCATGGTTATGGCAGCACTGCATAATTCTCTTACTGTCATGCCATCCGTAA
GATGCTTTTCTGTGACTGGTGAGTACTCAACCAAGTCATTCTGAGAATAGTGTATGCGGCGACCGAGTTG
CTCTTGCCCGGCGTCAATACGGGATAATACCGCGCCACATAGCAGAACTTTAAAAGTGCTCATCATTGGA
AAACGTTCTTCGGGGCGAAAACTCTCAAGGATCTTACCGCTGTTGAGATCCAGTTCGATGTAACCCACTC
GTGCACCCAACTGATCTTCAGCATCTTTTACTTTCACCAGCGTTTCTGGGTGAGCAAAAACAGGAAGGCA
AAATGCCGCAAAAAAGGGAATAAGGGCGACACGGAAATGTTGAATACTCATACTCTTCCTTTTTCAATAT
TATTGAAGCATTTATCAGGGTTATTGTCTCATGAGCGGATACATATTTGAATGTATTTAGAAAAATAAAC
AAATAGGGGTTCCGCGCACATTTCCCCGAAAAGTGCCACCTGGGTCGACATTGATTATTGACTAGTAGTA
ATCAATTACGGGGTCATTAGTTCATAGCCCATATATGGAGTTCCGCGTTACATAACTTACGGTAAATGGC
CCGCCTGGCTGACCGCCCAACGACCCCCGCCCATTGACGTCAATAATGACGTATGTTCCCATAGTAACGC
CAATAGGGACTTTCCATTGACGTCAATGGGTGGAGTATTTACGGTAAACTGCCCACTTGGCAGTACATCA
AGTGTATCATATGCCAAGTACGCCCCCTATTGACGTCAATGACGGTAAATGGCCCGCCTGGCATTATGCC
CAGTACATGACCTTATGGGACTTTCCTACTTGGCAGTACATCTACGTATTAGTCATCGCTATTACCATG
